Addgene plasmid #144560: TFORF3084
Purpose: Lentiviral vector for overexpressing transcription factor ORFs with unique 24-bp barcodes. Barcodes facilitate identification of transcription factors in pooled screens.
Depositing lab: Feng Zhang. Depositing organization: Broad Institute. Publication: A transcription factor atlas of directed differentiation. Joung J, Ma S, Tay T, Geiger-Schuller KR, Kirchgatterer PC, Verdine VK, Guo B, Arias-Garcia MA, Allen WE, Singh A, Kuksenko O, Abudayyeh OO, Gootenberg JS, Fu Z, Macrae RK, Buenrostro JD, Regev A, Zhang F. Cell. 2023 Jan 5;186(1):209-229.e26. doi: 10.1016/j.cell.2022.11.026. PubMed 36608654.
Backbone
  Vector backbone: pLX_TRC317
  Backbone manufacturer: Broad Institute Genetic Perturbation Platform
  Backbone size w/o insert (bp): 8264
  Vector type: Mammalian Expression, Lentiviral
  Selectable markers: Puromycin
Growth in bacteria
  Bacterial resistance: Ampicillin, 100 μg/mL
  Growth temperature: 37°C
  Growth strain: NEB Stable
  Copy number: High Copy
Gene/Insert
  Gene/Insert name: ZFP36L1
  Species: H. sapiens (human)
  Insert size (bp): 1220
  Entrez Gene: ZFP36L1 (a.k.a. BRF1, Berg36, ERF-1, ERF1, RNF162B, TIS11B, cMG1)
  Promoter: EF1a
  Tag / fusion protein: V5 (C terminal on insert)
  Cloning method: Gateway Cloning
  Sequencing primers: 5′ GGGTGGAGACTGAAGTTAGGCCAG; 3′ CACATAGCGTAAAAGGAGCAACATAG
Resource information
  A portion of this plasmid was derived from a plasmid made by: Broad Institute Genetic Perturbation Platform
Terms and licenses: Academic/Nonprofit Terms; Industry Terms: Not Available to Industry
Depositor comments: NM_001244698.1 Please test multiple small colonies in case of plasmid recombination. To make this collection available in a timely manner, a portion of this collection was not fully sequenced by Addgene. If an Addgene verified full plasmid sequence is not available, please contact us prior to placing an order to request the full sequence.
How to cite: TFORF3084 was a gift from Feng Zhang (Addgene plasmid # 144560 ; http://n2t.net/addgene:144560 ; RRID:Addgene_144560)
