[The description below was written by a language model from this plasmid's Addgene catalogue record and pLannotate feature annotations shown in this document.]
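Description:
TFORF3084 is a third-generation-style, self-inactivating lentiviral expression plasmid built on the pLX_TRC317 backbone, carrying the human ZFP36L1 open reading frame as one member of a barcoded transcription factor ORF collection. In bacteria it is maintained through a high-copy ColE1/pUC-type origin and selected with ampicillin via β-lactamase. An f1 origin and remnants of a lac/lacZα cloning region with T7 and T3 promoters are also present in the backbone. The depositor notes that the plasmid can recombine, as is common for LTR-containing vectors.

The viral genome is transcribed from an RSV promoter fused to a truncated HIV-1 5' LTR, followed by the Ψ packaging signal, a gag fragment, the RRE for Rev-dependent export, and a cPPT/CTS element. It ends with a ΔU3 3' LTR that inactivates LTR promoter activity after integration, followed by an SV40 polyadenylation signal. Within this unit, an SV40 promoter drives puromycin N-acetyltransferase for selection of transduced mammalian cells. A separate EF-1α promoter drives ZFP36L1, which was introduced by Gateway recombination and is flanked by attB1 and attB2 sites. The ORF continues across attB2 into a C-terminal V5 epitope tag for detection, and a downstream WPRE enhances transcript stability and expression. The annotated coding region is about 1 kb, somewhat shorter than the catalogued insert size, which may include flanking sequence.

According to the record, each construct in the collection carries a unique 24-bp barcode, although the feature table does not annotate it. The barcode allows the overexpressed factor to be identified in pooled screens, such as those assessing directed differentiation.
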