Features (pLannotate 1.2.2; 34 found; start..end, strand, type, name):
      5..231     +  promoter       RSV promoter: Rous sarcoma virus enhancer/promoter
    232..412     +  LTR            5' LTR (truncated): truncated 5' long terminal repeat (LTR) from HIV-1
    459..584     +  misc_feature   HIV-1 Ψ: packaging signal of human immunodeficiency virus type 1
    568..931     +  CDS            HIV-1 gag (fragment): gag protein from human immunodeficiency virus 1; gag
   1077..1310    +  misc_feature   RRE: The Rev response element (RRE) of HIV-1 allows for Rev-dependent mRNA export from the nucleus to the cytoplasm.
   1687..1713    +  CDS            Rev (fragment): human immunodeficiency virus 1 (HIV-1) Rev protein; rev; enhances nuclear export of unspliced and incompletely spliced viral mRNAs
   1720..1743    +  promoter       SV40 promoter (fragment): SV40 early promoter
   1744..1815    +  promoter       SV40 promoter (fragment): SV40 enhancer and early promoter
   1839..1974    +  rep_origin     SV40 ori: SV40 origin of replication
   2020..2616    +  CDS            PuroR (fragment): puromycin N-acetyltransferase; pac from Streptomyces; confers resistance to puromycin
   2665..2782    +  misc_feature   cPPT/CTS: central polypurine tract and central termination sequence of HIV-1
   2847..2913    +  CDS            small t antigen (fragment): SV40 (simian virus 40) small t antigen
   2920..4098    +  promoter       EF-1α promoter: strong constitutive promoter for human elongation factor EF-1α
   4119..4136    +  protein_bind   attB1 (fragment): mutant version of attB; core recombination site for the Gateway® BP reaction BP Clonase™
   4142..5155    +  CDS            ZFP36L1: TISB_HUMAN - Also known as BERG36 From Homo sapiens (Human).
   5157..5181    -  protein_bind   attB2: mutant version of attB; recombination site for the Gateway® BP reaction BP Clonase™
   5189..5230    +  CDS            V5 tag: epitope tag from simian virus 5
   5246..5299    +  promoter       U6 promoter (fragment): RNA polymerase III promoter for human U6 snRNA
   5341..5929    +  misc_feature   WPRE: woodchuck hepatitis virus posttranscriptional regulatory element
   5980..5999    +  misc_feature   cPPT/CTS (fragment): central polypurine tract and central termination sequence of HIV-1
   6001..6234    +  LTR            3' LTR (ΔU3): self-inactivating 3' long terminal repeat (LTR) from HIV-1
   6312..6433    +  polyA_signal   SV40 poly(A) signal: SV40 polyadenylation signal
   6473..6608    +  rep_origin     SV40 ori: SV40 origin of replication
   6629..6647    -  promoter       T7 promoter: promoter for bacteriophage T7 RNA polymerase
   6655..6810    +  CDS            lacZα (fragment): LacZα fragment of β-galactosidase; lacZ fragment
   6815..7243    +  rep_origin     f1 ori (sequence partly withheld): f1 bacteriophage origin of replication; arrow indicates direction of (+) strand synthesis
   7296..7400    +  promoter       AmpR promoter: bla
   7401..8261    +  CDS            AmpR: β-lactamase; bla; confers resistance to ampicillin, carbenicillin, and related antibiotics
   8432..9020    +  rep_origin     ori: high-copy-number ColE1/pMB1/pBR322/pUC origin of replication
   9203..9295    +  CDS            lacI (fragment): lac repressor; lacI; The lac repressor binds to the lac operator to inhibit transcription in E. coli. This inhibition can be relieved by adding lactose or isopropyl-β-D-thiogalactopyranoside (IPTG).
   9308..9329    +  protein_bind   CAP binding site: CAP binding activates transcription in the presence of cAMP. E. coli catabolite activator protein
   9344..9374    +  promoter       lac promoter: promoter for the E. coli lac operon
   9382..9398    +  protein_bind   lac operator: The lac repressor binds to the lac operator to inhibit transcription in E. coli. This inhibition can be relieved by adding lactose or isopropyl-β-D-thiogalactopyranoside (IPTG). lac repressor encoded by lacI
   9443..9461    +  promoter       T3 promoter: promoter for bacteriophage T3 RNA polymerase
>Addgene plasmid #144560 | TFORF3084 | addgene full sequence | sequence record 399023 | Addgene NGS Result
TTAATGTAGTCTTATGCAATACTCTTGTAGTCTTGCAACATGGTAACGATGAGTTAGCAACATGCCTTAC
AAGGAGAGAAAAAGCACCGTGCATGCCGATTGGTGGAAGTAAGGTGGTACGATCGTGCCTTATTAGGAAG
GCAACAGACGGGTCTGACATGGATTGGACGAACCACTGAATTGCCGCATTGCAGAGATATTGTATTTAAG
TGCCTAGCTCGATACATAAACGGGTCTCTCTGGTTAGACCAGATCTGAGCCTGGGAGCTCTCTGGCTAAC
TAGGGAACCCACTGCTTAAGCCTCAATAAAGCTTGCCTTGAGTGCTTCAAGTAGTGTGTGCCCGTCTGTT
GTGTGACTCTGGTAACTAGAGATCCCTCAGACCCTTTTAGTCAGTGTGGAAAATCTCTAGCAGTGGCGCC
CGAACAGGGACTTGAAAGCGAAAGGGAAACCAGAGGAGCTCTCTCGACGCAGGACTCGGCTTGCTGAAGC
GCGCACGGCAAGAGGCGAGGGGCGGCGACTGGTGAGTACGCCAAAAATTTTGACTAGCGGAGGCTAGAAG
GAGAGAGATGGGTGCGAGAGCGTCAGTATTAAGCGGGGGAGAATTAGATCGCGATGGGAAAAAATTCGGT
TAAGGCCAGGGGGAAAGAAAAAATATAAATTAAAACATATAGTATGGGCAAGCAGGGAGCTAGAACGATT
CGCAGTTAATCCTGGCCTGTTAGAAACATCAGAAGGCTGTAGACAAATACTGGGACAGCTACAACCATCC
CTTCAGACAGGATCAGAAGAACTTAGATCATTATATAATACAGTAGCAACCCTCTATTGTGTGCATCAAA
GGATAGAGATAAAAGACACCAAGGAAGCTTTAGACAAGATAGAGGAAGAGCAAAACAAAAGTAAGACCAC
CGCACAGCAAGCGGCCGCTGATCTTCAGACCTGGAGGAGGAGATATGAGGGACAATTGGAGAAGTGAATT
ATATAAATATAAAGTAGTAAAAATTGAACCATTAGGAGTAGCACCCACCAAGGCAAAGAGAAGAGTGGTG
CAGAGAGAAAAAAGAGCAGTGGGAATAGGAGCTTTGTTCCTTGGGTTCTTGGGAGCAGCAGGAAGCACTA
TGGGCGCAGCGTCAATGACGCTGACGGTACAGGCCAGACAATTATTGTCTGGTATAGTGCAGCAGCAGAA
CAATTTGCTGAGGGCTATTGAGGCGCAACAGCATCTGTTGCAACTCACAGTCTGGGGCATCAAGCAGCTC
CAGGCAAGAATCCTGGCTGTGGAAAGATACCTAAAGGATCAACAGCTCCTGGGGATTTGGGGTTGCTCTG
GAAAACTCATTTGCACCACTGCTGTGCCTTGGAATGCTAGTTGGAGTAATAAATCTCTGGAACAGATTTG
GAATCACACGACCTGGATGGAGTGGGACAGAGAAATTAACAATTACACAAGCTTAATACACTCCTTAATT
GAAGAATCGCAAAACCAGCAAGAAAAGAATGAACAAGAATTATTGGAATTAGATAAATGGGCAAGTTTGT
GGAATTGGTTTAACATAACAAATTGGCTGTGGTATATAAAATTATTCATAATGATAGTAGGAGGCTTGGT
AGGTTTAAGAATAGTTTTTGCTGTACTTTCTATAGTGAATAGAGTTAGGCAGGGATATTCACCATTATCG
TTTCAGACCCACCTCCCAACCCCGAGGGGACCCATGCATTGCATCTCAATTAGTCAGCAACCAGGTGTGG
AAAGTCCCCAGGCTCCCCAGCAGGCAGAAGTATGCAAAGCATGCGTCTCAATTAGTCAGCAACCATAGTC
CCGCCCCTAACTCCGCCCATCCCGCCCCTAACTCCGCCCAGTTCCGCCCATTCTCCGCCCCATGGCTGAC
TAATTTTTTTTATTTATGCAGAGGCCGAGGCCGCCTCGGCCTCTGAGCTATTCCAGAAGTAGTGAGGAGG
CTTTTTTGGAGGCCTAGGCTTTTGCAAAAAGCTTTCTAGAGGTACCACCGGAGCTTACCATGACCGAGTA
CAAGCCCACGGTGCGCCTCGCCACCCGCGACGACGTCCCCAGGGCCGTACGCACCCTCGCCGCCGCGTTC
GCCGACTACCCCGCCACGCGCCACACCGTCGATCCGGACCGCCACATCGAGCGGGTCACCGAGCTGCAAG
AACTCTTCCTCACGCGCGTCGGGCTCGACATCGGCAAGGTGTGGGTCGCGGACGACGGCGCCGCCGTGGC
GGTCTGGACCACGCCGGAGAGCGTCGAAGCGGGGGCGGTGTTCGCCGAGATCGGCCCGCGCATGGCCGAG
TTGAGCGGTTCCCGGCTGGCCGCGCAGCAACAGATGGAAGGCCTCCTGGCGCCGCACCGGCCCAAGGAGC
CCGCGTGGTTCCTGGCCACCGTCGGCGTCTCGCCCGACCACCAGGGCAAGGGTCTGGGCAGCGCCGTCGT
GCTCCCCGGAGTGGAGGCGGCCGAGCGCGCCGGGGTGCCCGCCTTCCTGGAGACCTCCGCGCCCCGCAAC
CTCCCCTTCTACGAGCGGCTCGGCTTCACCGTCACCGCCGACGTCGAGGTGCCCGAAGGACCGCGCACCT
GGTGCATGACCCGCAAGCCCGGTGCCAGTTAACGAATTCTAGATCTTGAGACAAATGGCAGTATTCATCC
ACAATTTTAAAAGAAAAGGGGGGATTGGGGGGTACAGTGCAGGGGAAAGAATAGTAGACATAATAGCAAC
AGACATACAAACTAAAGAATTACAAAAACAAATTACAAAAATTCAAAATTTTCGGGTTTATTACAGGGAC
AGCAGAGATCCACTTTGGCGCCGGCTCGAGGCCTGCAGGTGCAAAGATGGATAAAGTTTTAAACAGAGAG
GAATCTTTGCAGCTAATGGACCTTCTAGGTCTTGAAAGGAGTGGGAATTGGCTCCGGTGCCCGTCAGTGG
GCAGAGCGCACATCGCCCACAGTCCCCGAGAAGTTGGGGGGAGGGGTCGGCAATTGAACCGGTGCCTAGA
GAAGGTGGCGCGGGGTAAACTGGGAAAGTGATGTCGTGTACTGGCTCCGCCTTTTTCCCGAGGGTGGGGG
AGAACCGTATATAAGTGCAGTAGTCGCCGTGAACGTTCTTTTTCGCAACGGGTTTGCCGCCAGAACACAG
GTAAGTGCCGTGTGTGGTTCCCGCGGGCCTGGCCTCTTTACGGGTTATGGCCCTTGCGTGCCTTGAATTA
CTTCCACCTGGCTGCAGTACGTGATTCTTGATCCCGAGCTTCGGGTTGGAAGTGGGTGGGAGAGTTCGAG
GCCTTGCGCTTAAGGAGCCCCTTCGCCTCGTGCTTGAGTTGAGGCCTGGCCTGGGCGCTGGGGCCGCCGC
GTGCGAATCTGGTGGCACCTTCGCGCCTGTCTCGCTGCTTTCGATAAGTCTCTAGCCATTTAAAATTTTT
GATGACCTGCTGCGACGCTTTTTTTCTGGCAAGATAGTCTTGTAAATGCGGGCCAAGATCTGCACACTGG
TATTTCGGTTTTTGGGGCCGCGGGCGGCGACGGGGCCCGTGCGTCCCAGCGCACATGTTCGGCGAGGCGG
GGCCTGCGAGCGCGGCCACCGAGAATCGGACGGGGGTAGTCTCAAGCTGGCCGGCCTGCTCTGGTGCCTG
GCCTCGCGCCGCCGTGTATCGCCCCGCCCTGGGCGGCAAGGCTGGCCCGGTCGGCACCAGTTGCGTGAGC
GGAAAGATGGCCGCTTCCCGGCCCTGCTGCAGGGAGCTCAAAATGGAGGACGCGGCGCTCGGGAGAGCGG
GCGGGTGAGTCACCCACACAAAGGAAAAGGGCCTTTCCGTCCTCAGCCGTCGCTTCATGTGACTCCACGG
AGTACCGGGCGCCGTCCAGGCACCTCGATTAGTTCTCGAGCTTTTGGAGTACGTCGTCTTTAGGTTGGGG
GGAGGGGTTTTATGCGATGGAGTTTCCCCACACTGAGTGGGTGGAGACTGAAGTTAGGCCAGCTTGGCAC
TTGATGTAATTCTCCTTGGAATTTGCCCTTTTTGAGTTTGGATCTTGGTTCATTCTCAAGCCTCAGACAG
TGGTTCAAAGTTTTTTTCTTCCATTTCAGGTGTCGTGAGGCTAGCATCGATTGATCAACAAGTTTGTACA
AAAAAGTTGGCATGACCACCACCCTCGTGTCTGCCACCATCTTCGACTTGAGCGAAGTTTTATGCAAGGG
TAACAAGATGCTCAACTATAGTGCTCCCAGTGCAGGGGGTTGCCTGCTGGACAGAAAGGCAGTGGGCACC
CCTGCTGGTGGGGGCTTCCCTCGGAGGCACTCAGTCACCCTGCCCAGCTCCAAGTTCCACCAGAACCAGC
TCCTCAGCAGCCTCAAGGGTGAGCCAGCCCCCGCTCTGAGCTCGCGAGACAGCCGCTTCCGAGACCGCTC
CTTCTCGGAAGGGGGCGAGCGGCTGCTGCCCACCCAGAAGCAGCCCGGGGGCGGCCAGGTCAACTCCAGC
CGCTACAAGACGGAGCTGTGCCGCCCCTTTGAGGAAAACGGTGCCTGTAAGTACGGGGACAAGTGCCAGT
TCGCACACGGCATCCACGAGCTCCGCAGCCTGACCCGCCACCCCAAGTACAAGACGGAGCTGTGCCGCAC
CTTCCACACCATCGGCTTTTGCCCCTACGGGCCCCGCTGCCACTTCATCCACAACGCTGAAGAGCGCCGT
GCCCTGGCCGGGGCCCGGGACCTCTCCGCTGACCGTCCCCGCCTCCAGCATAGCTTTAGCTTTGCTGGGT
TTCCCAGTGCCGCTGCCACCGCCGCTGCCACCGGGCTGCTGGACAGCCCCACGTCCATCACCCCACCCCC
TATTCTGAGCGCCGATGACCTCCTGGGCTCACCTACCCTGCCCGATGGCACCAATAACCCTTTTGCCTTC
TCCAGCCAGGAGCTGGCAAGCCTCTTTGCCCCTAGCATGGGGCTGCCCGGGGGTGGCTCCCCGACCACCT
TCCTCTTCCGGCCCATGTCCGAGTCCCCTCACATGTTTGACTCTCCCCCCAGCCCTCAGGATTCTCTCTC
GGACCAGGAGGGCTACCTGAGCAGCTCCAGCAGCAGCCACAGTGGCTCAGACTCCCCGACCTTGGACAAC
TCAAGACGCCTGCCCATCTTCAGCAGACTTTCCATCTCAGATGACTACCCAACTTTCTTGTACAAAGTGG
TTGATATCGGTAAGCCTATCCCTAACCCTCTCCTCGGTCTCGATTCTACGTAGTAATGAACTAGTCCGTA
ACTTGAAAGTATTTCGATTTCTTGGCTTTATATATCTTGTGGAAAGGACGAACGGCACTCTATACGGCCT
TTGGTACGCGTTAAGTCGACAATCAACCTCTGGATTACAAAATTTGTGAAAGATTGACTGGTATTCTTAA
CTATGTTGCTCCTTTTACGCTATGTGGATACGCTGCTTTAATGCCTTTGTATCATGCTATTGCTTCCCGT
ATGGCTTTCATTTTCTCCTCCTTGTATAAATCCTGGTTGCTGTCTCTTTATGAGGAGTTGTGGCCCGTTG
TCAGGCAACGTGGCGTGGTGTGCACTGTGTTTGCTGACGCAACCCCCACTGGTTGGGGCATTGCCACCAC
CTGTCAGCTCCTTTCCGGGACTTTCGCTTTCCCCCTCCCTATTGCCACGGCGGAACTCATCGCCGCCTGC
CTTGCCCGCTGCTGGACAGGGGCTCGGCTGTTGGGCACTGACAATTCCGTGGTGTTGTCGGGGAAATCAT
CGTCCTTTCCTTGGCTGCTCGCCTGTGTTGCCACCTGGATTCTGCGCGGGACGTCCTTCTGCTACGTCCC
TTCGGCCCTCAATCCAGCGGACCTTCCTTCCCGCGGCCTGCTGCCGGCTCTGCGGCCTCTTCCGCGTCTT
CGCCTTCGCCCTCAGACGAGTCGGATCTCCCTTTGGGCCGCCTCCCCGCGTCGACTTTAAGACCAATGAC
TTACAAGGCAGCTGTAGATCTTAGCCACTTTTTAAAAGAAAAGGGGGGACTGGAAGGGCTAATTCACTCC
CAACGAAGACAAGATCTGCTTTTTGCTTGTACTGGGTCTCTCTGGTTAGACCAGATCTGAGCCTGGGAGC
TCTCTGGCTAACTAGGGAACCCACTGCTTAAGCCTCAATAAAGCTTGCCTTGAGTGCTTCAAGTAGTGTG
TGCCCGTCTGTTGTGTGACTCTGGTAACTAGAGATCCCTCAGACCCTTTTAGTCAGTGTGGAAAATCTCT
AGCAGTACGTATAGTAGTTCATGTCATCTTATTATTCAGTATTTATAACTTGCAAAGAAATGAATATCAG
AGAGTGAGAGGAACTTGTTTATTGCAGCTTATAATGGTTACAAATAAAGCAATAGCATCACAAATTTCAC
AAATAAAGCATTTTTTTCACTGCATTCTAGTTGTGGTTTGTCCAAACTCATCAATGTATCTTATCATGTC
TGGCTCTAGCTATCCCGCCCCTAACTCCGCCCATCCCGCCCCTAACTCCGCCCAGTTCCGCCCATTCTCC
GCCCCATGGCTGACTAATTTTTTTTATTTATGCAGAGGCCGAGGCCGCCTCGGCCTCTGAGCTATTCCAG
AAGTAGTGAGGAGGCTTTTTTGGAGGCCTAGGGACGTACCCAATTCGCCCTATAGTGAGTCGTATTACGC
GCGCTCACTGGCCGTCGTTTTACAACGTCGTGACTGGGAAAACCCTGGCGTTACCCAACTTAATCGCCTT
GCAGCACATCCCCCTTTCGCCAGCTGGCGTAATAGCGAAGAGGCCCGCACCGATCGCCCTTCCCAACAGT
TGCGCAGCCTGAATGGCGAATGGG
[124 nt withheld, positions 6815-6938]
C
[91 nt withheld, positions 6940-7030]
A
[49 nt withheld, positions 7032-7080]
CCTTTGACGTTGGAGTCCACGTTCTTT
[37 nt withheld, positions 7108-7144]
ACCCTATCTCGGTCTATTCTTTTGATTTATAAGGGATTTTGCCGATTTCGGCCTATTGGTTAAAAAATGA
GCTGATTTAACAAAAATTTAACGCGAATTTTAACAAAATATTAACGCTTACAATTTAGGTGGCACTTTTC
GGGGAAATGTGCGCGGAACCCCTATTTGTTTATTTTTCTAAATACATTCAAATATGTATCCGCTCATGAG
ACAATAACCCTGATAAATGCTTCAATAATATTGAAAAAGGAAGAGTATGAGTATTCAACATTTCCGTGTC
GCCCTTATTCCCTTTTTTGCGGCATTTTGCCTTCCTGTTTTTGCTCACCCAGAAACGCTGGTGAAAGTAA
AAGATGCTGAAGATCAGTTGGGTGCACGAGTGGGTTACATCGAACTGGATCTCAACAGCGGTAAGATCCT
TGAGAGTTTTCGCCCCGAAGAACGTTTTCCAATGATGAGCACTTTTAAAGTTCTGCTATGTGGCGCGGTA
TTATCCCGTATTGACGCCGGGCAAGAGCAACTCGGTCGCCGCATACACTATTCTCAGAATGACTTGGTTG
AGTACTCACCAGTCACAGAAAAGCATCTTACGGATGGCATGACAGTAAGAGAATTATGCAGTGCTGCCAT
AACCATGAGTGATAACACTGCGGCCAACTTACTTCTGACAACGATCGGAGGACCGAAGGAGCTAACCGCT
TTTTTGCACAACATGGGGGATCATGTAACTCGCCTTGATCGTTGGGAACCGGAGCTGAATGAAGCCATAC
CAAACGACGAGCGTGACACCACGATGCCTGTAGCAATGGCAACAACGTTGCGCAAACTATTAACTGGCGA
ACTACTTACTCTAGCTTCCCGGCAACAATTAATAGACTGGATGGAGGCGGATAAAGTTGCAGGACCACTT
CTGCGCTCGGCCCTTCCGGCTGGCTGGTTTATTGCTGATAAATCTGGAGCCGGTGAGCGTGGGTCTCGCG
GTATCATTGCAGCACTGGGGCCAGATGGTAAGCCCTCCCGTATCGTAGTTATCTACACGACGGGGAGTCA
GGCAACTATGGATGAACGAAATAGACAGATCGCTGAGATAGGTGCCTCACTGATTAAGCATTGGTAACTG
TCAGACCAAGTTTACTCATATATACTTTAGATTGATTTAAAACTTCATTTTTAATTTAAAAGGATCTAGG
TGAAGATCCTTTTTGATAATCTCATGACCAAAATCCCTTAACGTGAGTTTTCGTTCCACTGAGCGTCAGA
CCCCGTAGAAAAGATCAAAGGATCTTCTTGAGATCCTTTTTTTCTGCGCGTAATCTGCTGCTTGCAAACA
AAAAAACCACCGCTACCAGCGGTGGTTTGTTTGCCGGATCAAGAGCTACCAACTCTTTTTCCGAAGGTAA
CTGGCTTCAGCAGAGCGCAGATACCAAATACTGTTCTTCTAGTGTAGCCGTAGTTAGGCCACCACTTCAA
GAACTCTGTAGCACCGCCTACATACCTCGCTCTGCTAATCCTGTTACCAGTGGCTGCTGCCAGTGGCGAT
AAGTCGTGTCTTACCGGGTTGGACTCAAGACGATAGTTACCGGATAAGGCGCAGCGGTCGGGCTGAACGG
GGGGTTCGTGCACACAGCCCAGCTTGGAGCGAACGACCTACACCGAACTGAGATACCTACAGCGTGAGCT
ATGAGAAAGCGCCACGCTTCCCGAAGGGAGAAAGGCGGACAGGTATCCGGTAAGCGGCAGGGTCGGAACA
GGAGAGCGCACGAGGGAGCTTCCAGGGGGAAACGCCTGGTATCTTTATAGTCCTGTCGGGTTTCGCCACC
TCTGACTTGAGCGTCGATTTTTGTGATGCTCGTCAGGGGGGCGGAGCCTATGGAAAAACGCCAGCAACGC
GGCCTTTTTACGGTTCCTGGCCTTTTGCTGGCCTTTTGCTCACATGTTCTTTCCTGCGTTATCCCCTGAT
TCTGTGGATAACCGTATTACCGCCTTTGAGTGAGCTGATACCGCTCGCCGCAGCCGAACGACCGAGCGCA
GCGAGTCAGTGAGCGAGGAAGCGGAAGAGCGCCCAATACGCAAACCGCCTCTCCCCGCGCGTTGGCCGAT
TCATTAATGCAGCTGGCACGACAGGTTTCCCGACTGGAAAGCGGGCAGTGAGCGCAACGCAATTAATGTG
AGTTAGCTCACTCATTAGGCACCCCAGGCTTTACACTTTATGCTTCCGGCTCGTATGTTGTGTGGAATTG
TGAGCGGATAACAATTTCACACAGGAAACAGCTATGACCATGATTACGCCAAGCGCGCAATTAACCCTCA
CTAAAGGGAACAAAAGCTGGAGCTGCAAGC
