>Addgene plasmid #144560 | TFORF3084 | depositor partial sequence | sequence record 285795 | Insert
ATCGATTGATCAACAAGTTTGTACAAAAAAGTTGGCATGACCACCACCCTCGTGTCTGCCACCATCTTCG
ACTTGAGCGAAGTTTTATGCAAGGGTAACAAGATGCTCAACTATAGTGCTCCCAGTGCAGGGGGTTGCCT
GCTGGACAGAAAGGCAGTGGGCACCCCTGCTGGTGGGGGCTTCCCTCGGAGGCACTCAGTCACCCTGCCC
AGCTCCAAGTTCCACCAGAACCAGCTCCTCAGCAGCCTCAAGGGTGAGCCAGCCCCCGCTCTGAGCTCGC
GAGACAGCCGCTTCCGAGACCGCTCCTTCTCGGAAGGGGGCGAGCGGCTGCTGCCCACCCAGAAGCAGCC
CGGGGGCGGCCAGGTCAACTCCAGCCGCTACAAGACGGAGCTGTGCCGCCCCTTTGAGGAAAACGGTGCC
TGTAAGTACGGGGACAAGTGCCAGTTCGCACACGGCATCCACGAGCTCCGCAGCCTGACCCGCCACCCCA
AGTACAAGACGGAGCTGTGCCGCACCTTCCACACCATCGGCTTTTGCCCCTACGGGCCCCGCTGCCACTT
CATCCACAACGCTGAAGAGCGCCGTGCCCTGGCCGGGGCCCGGGACCTCTCCGCTGACCGTCCCCGCCTC
CAGCATAGCTTTAGCTTTGCTGGGTTTCCCAGTGCCGCTGCCACCGCCGCTGCCACCGGGCTGCTGGACA
GCCCCACGTCCATCACCCCACCCCCTATTCTGAGCGCCGATGACCTCCTGGGCTCACCTACCCTGCCCGA
TGGCACCAATAACCCTTTTGCCTTCTCCAGCCAGGAGCTGGCAAGCCTCTTTGCCCCTAGCATGGGGCTG
CCCGGGGGTGGCTCCCCGACCACCTTCCTCTTCCGGCCCATGTCCGAGTCCCCTCACATGTTTGACTCTC
CCCCCAGCCCTCAGGATTCTCTCTCGGACCAGGAGGGCTACCTGAGCAGCTCCAGCAGCAGCCACAGTGG
CTCAGACTCCCCGACCTTGGACAACTCAAGACGCCTGCCCATCTTCAGCAGACTTTCCATCTCAGATGAC
TACCCAACTTTCTTGTACAAAGTGGTTGATATCGGTAAGCCTATCCCTAACCCTCTCCTCGGTCTCGATT
CTACGTAGTAATGAACTAGTCCGTAACTTGAAAGTATTTCGATTTCTTGGCTTTATATATCTTGTGGAAA
GGACGAACGGCACTCTATACGGCCTTTGGT
