>Addgene plasmid #144560 | TFORF3084 | depositor partial sequence | sequence record 285796 | Barcode
ACGGCACTCTATACGGCCTTTGGT
